LOCUS       Exported 10793 bp ds-DNA circular SYN 12-MAY-2021
DEFINITION  Expresses nCas9(H840A) in yeast cells.
ACCESSION   .
VERSION     .
KEYWORDS    pRS415_pGal-nCas9(H840A)
SOURCE      synthetic DNA construct
  ORGANISM  synthetic DNA construct
REFERENCE   1 (bases 1 to 10793)
  AUTHORS   Nishida K, Arazoe T, Yachie N, Banno S, Kakimoto M, Tabata M,
            Mochizuki M, Miyabe A, Araki M, Hara KY, Shimatani Z, Kondo A
  TITLE     Targeted nucleotide editing using hybrid prokaryotic and vertebrate
            adaptive immune systems.
  JOURNAL   Science. 2016 Aug 4. pii: aaf8729.
  PUBMED    27492474
REFERENCE   2 (bases 1 to 10793)
  AUTHORS   .
  TITLE     Direct Submission
  JOURNAL   Exported May 12, 2021 from SnapGene Server 1.1.58
            http://www.snapgene.com
FEATURES             Location/Qualifiers
     source          1..10793
                     /organism="synthetic DNA construct"
                     /mol_type="other DNA"
     primer_bind     complement(10..28)
                     /label=pBRforEco
                     /note="pBR322 vectors, upsteam of EcoRI site, forward
                     primer"
     misc_feature    70..573
                     /label=CEN/ARS
                     /note="S. cerevisiae CEN6 centromere fused to an
                     autonomously replicating sequence"
     promoter        610..714
                     /gene="bla"
                     /label=AmpR promoter
     CDS             715..1575
                     /codon_start=1
                     /gene="bla"
                     /product="beta-lactamase"
                     /label=AmpR
                     /note="confers resistance to ampicillin, carbenicillin, and
                     related antibiotics"
                     /translation="MSIQHFRVALIPFFAAFCLPVFAHPETLVKVKDAEDQLGARVGYI
                     ELDLNSGKILESFRPEERFPMMSTFKVLLCGAVLSRIDAGQEQLGRRIHYSQNDLVEYS
                     PVTEKHLTDGMTVRELCSAAITMSDNTAANLLLTTIGGPKELTAFLHNMGDHVTRLDRW
                     EPELNEAIPNDERDTTMPVAMATTLRKLLTGELLTLASRQQLIDWMEADKVAGPLLRSA
                     LPAGWFIADKSGAGERGSRGIIAALGPDGKPSRIVVIYTTGSQATMDERNRQIAEIGAS
                     LIKHW"
     primer_bind     complement(933..952)
                     /label=Amp-R
                     /note="Ampicillin resistance gene, reverse primer"
     rep_origin      1746..2334
                     /direction=RIGHT
                     /label=ori
                     /note="high-copy-number ColE1/pMB1/pBR322/pUC origin of
                     replication"
     primer_bind     2235..2254
                     /label=pBR322ori-F
                     /note="pBR322 origin, forward primer"
     primer_bind     2488..2505
                     /label=L4440
                     /note="L4440 vector, forward primer"
     promoter        2658..2688
                     /label=lac promoter
                     /note="promoter for the E. coli lac operon"
     protein_bind    2696..2712
                     /label=lac operator
                     /bound_moiety="lac repressor encoded by lacI"
                     /note="The lac repressor binds to the lac operator to
                     inhibit transcription in E. coli. This inhibition can be
                     relieved by adding lactose or
                     isopropyl-beta-D-thiogalactopyranoside (IPTG)."
     primer_bind     2701..2723
                     /label=M13/pUC Reverse
                     /note="In lacZ gene"
     primer_bind     2720..2736
                     /label=M13 rev
                     /note="common sequencing primer, one of multiple similar
                     variants"
     primer_bind     2720..2736
                     /label=M13 Reverse
                     /note="In lacZ gene. Also called M13-rev"
     primer_bind     2755..2775
                     /label=T3
                     /note="T3 promoter, forward primer"
     promoter        2757..2775
                     /label=T3 promoter
                     /note="promoter for bacteriophage T3 RNA polymerase"
     primer_bind     3184..3207
                     /label=GAL1
                     /note="S. cerevisiae GAL1 promoter, forward primer"
     primer_bind     3228..3244
                     /label=SK primer
                     /note="common sequencing primer, one of multiple similar
                     variants"
     primer_bind     3228..3244
                     /label=pBluescriptSK
                     /note="For pBluescript vector"
     CDS             3258..7361
                     /codon_start=1
                     /product="nickase mutant of the Cas9 endonuclease from the
                     Streptococcus pyogenes Type II CRISPR/Cas system"
                     /label=Cas9(H840A)
                     /note="generates RNA-guided single strand nicks in DNA due
                     to the H840A mutation in the HNH catalytic domain"
                     /translation="MDKKYSIGLDIGTNSVGWAVITDEYKVPSKKFKVLGNTDRHSIKK
                     NLIGALLFDSGETAEATRLKRTARRRYTRRKNRICYLQEIFSNEMAKVDDSFFHRLEES
                     FLVEEDKKHERHPIFGNIVDEVAYHEKYPTIYHLRKKLVDSTDKADLRLIYLALAHMIK
                     FRGHFLIEGDLNPDNSDVDKLFIQLVQTYNQLFEENPINASGVDAKAILSARLSKSRRL
                     ENLIAQLPGEKKNGLFGNLIALSLGLTPNFKSNFDLAEDAKLQLSKDTYDDDLDNLLAQ
                     IGDQYADLFLAAKNLSDAILLSDILRVNTEITKAPLSASMIKRYDEHHQDLTLLKALVR
                     QQLPEKYKEIFFDQSKNGYAGYIDGGASQEEFYKFIKPILEKMDGTEELLVKLNREDLL
                     RKQRTFDNGSIPHQIHLGELHAILRRQEDFYPFLKDNREKIEKILTFRIPYYVGPLARG
                     NSRFAWMTRKSEETITPWNFEEVVDKGASAQSFIERMTNFDKNLPNEKVLPKHSLLYEY
                     FTVYNELTKVKYVTEGMRKPAFLSGEQKKAIVDLLFKTNRKVTVKQLKEDYFKKIECFD
                     SVEISGVEDRFNASLGTYHDLLKIIKDKDFLDNEENEDILEDIVLTLTLFEDREMIEER
                     LKTYAHLFDDKVMKQLKRRRYTGWGRLSRKLINGIRDKQSGKTILDFLKSDGFANRNFM
                     QLIHDDSLTFKEDIQKAQVSGQGDSLHEHIANLAGSPAIKKGILQTVKVVDELVKVMGR
                     HKPENIVIEMARENQTTQKGQKNSRERMKRIEEGIKELGSQILKEHPVENTQLQNEKLY
                     LYYLQNGRDMYVDQELDINRLSDYDVDAIVPQSFLKDDSIDNKVLTRSDKNRGKSDNVP
                     SEEVVKKMKNYWRQLLNAKLITQRKFDNLTKAERGGLSELDKAGFIKRQLVETRQITKH
                     VAQILDSRMNTKYDENDKLIREVKVITLKSKLVSDFRKDFQFYKVREINNYHHAHDAYL
                     NAVVGTALIKKYPKLESEFVYGDYKVYDVRKMIAKSEQEIGKATAKYFFYSNIMNFFKT
                     EITLANGEIRKRPLIETNGETGEIVWDKGRDFATVRKVLSMPQVNIVKKTEVQTGGFSK
                     ESILPKRNSDKLIARKKDWDPKKYGGFDSPTVAYSVLVVAKVEKGKSKKLKSVKELLGI
                     TIMERSSFEKNPIDFLEAKGYKEVKKDLIIKLPKYSLFELENGRKRMLASAGELQKGNE
                     LALPSKYVNFLYLASHYEKLKGSPEDNEQKQLFVEQHKHYLDEIIEQISEFSKRVILAD
                     ANLDKVLSAYNKHRDKPIREQAENIIHLFTLTNLGAPAAFKYFDTTIDRKRYTSTKEVL
                     DATLIHQSITGLYETRIDLSQLGGD"
     CDS             7374..7394
                     /codon_start=1
                     /product="nuclear localization signal of SV40 (simian virus
                     40) large T antigen"
                     /label=SV40 NLS
                     /translation="PKKKRKV"
     terminator      7410..7657
                     /gene="S. cerevisiae CYC1"
                     /label=CYC1 terminator
                     /note="transcription terminator for CYC1"
     primer_bind     complement(7426..7444)
                     /label=CYC1
                     /note="CYC1 transcription termination signal, reverse
                     primer"
     primer_bind     complement(7675..7694)
                     /label=T7
                     /note="T7 promoter, forward primer"
     promoter        complement(7676..7694)
                     /label=T7 promoter
                     /note="promoter for bacteriophage T7 RNA polymerase"
     primer_bind     complement(7704..7721)
                     /label=M13 Forward
                     /note="In lacZ gene. Also called M13-F20 or M13 (-21)
                     Forward"
     primer_bind     complement(7704..7720)
                     /label=M13 fwd
                     /note="common sequencing primer, one of multiple similar
                     variants"
     primer_bind     complement(7713..7735)
                     /label=M13/pUC Forward
                     /note="In lacZ gene"
     rep_origin      7865..8320
                     /direction=RIGHT
                     /label=f1 ori
                     /note="f1 bacteriophage origin of replication; arrow
                     indicates direction of (+) strand synthesis"
     primer_bind     complement(7952..7971)
                     /label=F1ori-R
                     /note="F1 origin, reverse primer"
     primer_bind     8162..8183
                     /label=F1ori-F
                     /note="F1 origin, forward primer"
     promoter        8620..9024
                     /gene="S. cerevisiae LEU2"
                     /label=LEU2 promoter
     CDS             9037..10131
                     /codon_start=1
                     /gene="S. cerevisiae LEU2"
                     /product="3-isopropylmalate dehydrogenase, required for
                     leucine biosynthesis"
                     /label=LEU2
                     /note="yeast auxotrophic marker"
                     /translation="MSAPKKIVVLPGDHVGQEITAEAIKVLKAISDVRSNVKFDFENHL
                     IGGAAIDATGVPLPDEALEASKKVDAVLLGAVGGPKWGTGSVRPEQGLLKIRKELQLYA
                     NLRPCNFASDSLLDLSPIKPQFAKGTDFVVVRELVGGIYFGKRKEDDGDGVAWDSEQYT
                     VPEVQRITRMAAFMALQHEPPLPIWSLDKANVLASSRLWRKTVEETIKNEFPTLKVQHQ
                     LIDSAAMILVKNPTHLNGIIITSNMFGDIISDEASVIPGSLGLLPSASLASLPDKNTAF
                     GLYEPCHGSAPDLPKNKVNPIATILSAAMMLKLSLNLPEEGKAIEDAVKKVLDAGIRTG
                     DLGGSNSTTEVGDAVAEEVKKILA"
     primer_bind     complement(10624..10643)
                     /label=pRS-marker
                     /note="pRS vectors, use to sequence yeast selectable
                     marker"
     primer_bind     10743..10765
                     /label=pGEX 3'
                     /note="pGEX vectors, reverse primer"
ORIGIN
        1 gacgaaaggg cctcgtgata cgcctatttt tataggttaa tgtcatgata ataatggttt
       61 cttaggacgg atcgcttgcc tgtaacttac acgcgcctcg tatcttttaa tgatggaata
      121 atttgggaat ttactctgtg tttatttatt tttatgtttt gtatttggat tttagaaagt
      181 aaataaagaa ggtagaagag ttacggaatg aagaaaaaaa aataaacaaa ggtttaaaaa
      241 atttcaacaa aaagcgtact ttacatatat atttattaga caagaaaagc agattaaata
      301 gatatacatt cgattaacga taagtaaaat gtaaaatcac aggattttcg tgtgtggtct
      361 tctacacaga caagatgaaa caattcggca ttaatacctg agagcaggaa gagcaagata
      421 aaaggtagta tttgttggcg atccccctag agtcttttac atcttcggaa aacaaaaact
      481 attttttctt taatttcttt ttttactttc tatttttaat ttatatattt atattaaaaa
      541 atttaaatta taattatttt tatagcacgt gatgaaaagg acccaggtgg cacttttcgg
      601 ggaaatgtgc gcggaacccc tatttgttta tttttctaaa tacattcaaa tatgtatccg
      661 ctcatgagac aataaccctg ataaatgctt caataatatt gaaaaaggaa gagtatgagt
      721 attcaacatt tccgtgtcgc ccttattccc ttttttgcgg cattttgcct tcctgttttt
      781 gctcacccag aaacgctggt gaaagtaaaa gatgctgaag atcagttggg tgcacgagtg
      841 ggttacatcg aactggatct caacagcggt aagatccttg agagttttcg ccccgaagaa
      901 cgttttccaa tgatgagcac ttttaaagtt ctgctatgtg gcgcggtatt atcccgtatt
      961 gacgccgggc aagagcaact cggtcgccgc atacactatt ctcagaatga cttggttgag
     1021 tactcaccag tcacagaaaa gcatcttacg gatggcatga cagtaagaga attatgcagt
     1081 gctgccataa ccatgagtga taacactgcg gccaacttac ttctgacaac gatcggagga
     1141 ccgaaggagc taaccgcttt tttgcacaac atgggggatc atgtaactcg ccttgatcgt
     1201 tgggaaccgg agctgaatga agccatacca aacgacgagc gtgacaccac gatgcctgta
     1261 gcaatggcaa caacgttgcg caaactatta actggcgaac tacttactct agcttcccgg
     1321 caacaattaa tagactggat ggaggcggat aaagttgcag gaccacttct gcgctcggcc
     1381 cttccggctg gctggtttat tgctgataaa tctggagccg gtgagcgtgg gtctcgcggt
     1441 atcattgcag cactggggcc agatggtaag ccctcccgta tcgtagttat ctacacgacg
     1501 gggagtcagg caactatgga tgaacgaaat agacagatcg ctgagatagg tgcctcactg
     1561 attaagcatt ggtaactgtc agaccaagtt tactcatata tactttagat tgatttaaaa
     1621 cttcattttt aatttaaaag gatctaggtg aagatccttt ttgataatct catgaccaaa
     1681 atcccttaac gtgagttttc gttccactga gcgtcagacc ccgtagaaaa gatcaaagga
     1741 tcttcttgag atcctttttt tctgcgcgta atctgctgct tgcaaacaaa aaaaccaccg
     1801 ctaccagcgg tggtttgttt gccggatcaa gagctaccaa ctctttttcc gaaggtaact
     1861 ggcttcagca gagcgcagat accaaatact gtccttctag tgtagccgta gttaggccac
     1921 cacttcaaga actctgtagc accgcctaca tacctcgctc tgctaatcct gttaccagtg
     1981 gctgctgcca gtggcgataa gtcgtgtctt accgggttgg actcaagacg atagttaccg
     2041 gataaggcgc agcggtcggg ctgaacgggg ggttcgtgca cacagcccag cttggagcga
     2101 acgacctaca ccgaactgag atacctacag cgtgagctat gagaaagcgc cacgcttccc
     2161 gaagggagaa aggcggacag gtatccggta agcggcaggg tcggaacagg agagcgcacg
     2221 agggagcttc cagggggaaa cgcctggtat ctttatagtc ctgtcgggtt tcgccacctc
     2281 tgacttgagc gtcgattttt gtgatgctcg tcaggggggc ggagcctatg gaaaaacgcc
     2341 agcaacgcgg cctttttacg gttcctggcc ttttgctggc cttttgctca catgttcttt
     2401 cctgcgttat cccctgattc tgtggataac cgtattaccg cctttgagtg agctgatacc
     2461 gctcgccgca gccgaacgac cgagcgcagc gagtcagtga gcgaggaagc ggaagagcgc
     2521 ccaatacgca aaccgcctct ccccgcgcgt tggccgattc attaatgcag ctggcacgac
     2581 aggtttcccg actggaaagc gggcagtgag cgcaacgcaa ttaatgtgag ttacctcact
     2641 cattaggcac cccaggcttt acactttatg cttccggctc ctatgttgtg tggaattgtg
     2701 agcggataac aatttcacac aggaaacagc tatgaccatg attacgccaa gcgcgcaatt
     2761 aaccctcact aaagggaaca aaagctggag ctcgtgacag ccctccgaag gaagactctc
     2821 ctccgtgcgt cctcgtcttc accggtcgcg ttcctgaaac gcagatgtgc ctcgcgccgc
     2881 actgctccga acaataaaga ttctacaata ctagctttta tggttatgaa gaggaaaaat
     2941 tggcagtaac ctggccccac aaaccttcaa atgaacgaat caaattaaca accataggat
     3001 gataatgcga ttagtttttt agccttattt ctggggtaat taatcagcga agcgatgatt
     3061 tttgatctat taacggatat ataaatgcaa aaactgcata accactttaa ctaatacttt
     3121 caacattttc ggtttgtatt acttcttatt caaatgtaat aaaagtatca acaaaaaatt
     3181 gttaatatac ctctatactt taacgtcaag gagaaaaaac cccggattct agaactagtg
     3241 gatcccccgg gaaaaaaatg gacaagaagt actccattgg gctcgatatc ggcacaaaca
     3301 gcgtcggttg ggccgtcatt acggacgagt acaaggtgcc gagcaaaaaa ttcaaagttc
     3361 tgggcaatac cgatcgccac agcataaaga agaacctcat tggcgccctc ctgttcgact
     3421 ccggggagac ggccgaagcc acgcggctca aaagaacagc acggcgcaga tatacccgca
     3481 gaaagaatcg gatctgctac ctgcaggaga tctttagtaa tgagatggct aaggtggatg
     3541 actctttctt ccataggctg gaggagtcct ttttggtgga ggaggataaa aagcacgagc
     3601 gccacccaat ctttggcaat atcgtggacg aggtggcgta ccatgaaaag tacccaacca
     3661 tatatcatct gaggaagaag cttgtagaca gtactgataa ggctgacttg cggttgatct
     3721 atctcgcgct ggcgcatatg atcaaatttc ggggacactt cctcatcgag ggggacctga
     3781 acccagacaa cagcgatgtc gacaaactct ttatccaact ggttcagact tacaatcagc
     3841 ttttcgaaga gaacccgatc aacgcatccg gagttgacgc caaagcaatc ctgagcgcta
     3901 ggctgtccaa atcccggcgg ctcgaaaacc tcatcgcaca gctccctggg gagaagaaga
     3961 acggcctgtt tggtaatctt atcgccctgt cactcgggct gacccccaac tttaaatcta
     4021 acttcgacct ggccgaagat gccaagcttc aactgagcaa agacacctac gatgatgatc
     4081 tcgacaatct gctggcccag atcggcgacc agtacgcaga cctttttttg gcggcaaaga
     4141 acctgtcaga cgccattctg ctgagtgata ttctgcgagt gaacacggag atcaccaaag
     4201 ctccgctgag cgctagtatg atcaagcgct atgatgagca ccaccaagac ttgactttgc
     4261 tgaaggccct tgtcagacag caactgcctg agaagtacaa ggaaattttc ttcgatcagt
     4321 ctaaaaatgg ctacgccgga tacattgacg gcggagcaag ccaggaggaa ttttacaaat
     4381 ttattaagcc catcttggaa aaaatggacg gcaccgagga gctgctggta aagcttaaca
     4441 gagaagatct gttgcgcaaa cagcgcactt tcgacaatgg aagcatcccc caccagattc
     4501 acctgggcga actgcacgct atcctcaggc ggcaagagga tttctacccc tttttgaaag
     4561 ataacaggga aaagattgag aaaatcctca catttcggat accctactat gtaggccccc
     4621 tcgcccgggg aaattccaga ttcgcgtgga tgactcgcaa atcagaagag accatcactc
     4681 cctggaactt cgaggaagtc gtggataagg gggcctctgc ccagtccttc atcgaaagga
     4741 tgactaactt tgataaaaat ctgcctaacg aaaaggtgct tcctaaacac tctctgctgt
     4801 acgagtactt cacagtttat aacgagctca ccaaggtcaa atacgtcaca gaagggatga
     4861 gaaagccagc attcctgtct ggagagcaga agaaagctat cgtggacctc ctcttcaaga
     4921 cgaaccggaa agttaccgtg aaacagctca aagaagacta tttcaaaaag attgaatgtt
     4981 tcgactctgt tgaaatcagc ggagtggagg atcgcttcaa cgcatccctg ggaacgtatc
     5041 acgatctcct gaaaatcatt aaagacaagg acttcctgga caatgaggag aacgaggaca
     5101 ttcttgagga cattgtcctc acccttacgt tgtttgaaga tagggagatg attgaagaac
     5161 gcttgaaaac ttacgctcat ctcttcgacg acaaagtcat gaaacagctc aagaggcgcc
     5221 gatatacagg atgggggcgg ctgtcaagaa aactgatcaa tgggatccga gacaagcaga
     5281 gtggaaagac aatcctggat tttcttaagt ccgatggatt tgccaaccgg aacttcatgc
     5341 agttgatcca tgatgactct ctcaccttta aggaggacat ccagaaagca caagtttctg
     5401 gccaggggga cagtcttcac gagcacatcg ctaatcttgc aggtagccca gctatcaaaa
     5461 agggaatact gcagaccgtt aaggtcgtgg atgaactcgt caaagtaatg ggaaggcata
     5521 agcccgagaa tatcgttatc gagatggccc gagagaacca aactacccag aagggacaga
     5581 agaacagtag ggaaaggatg aagaggattg aagagggtat aaaagaactg gggtcccaaa
     5641 tccttaagga acacccagtt gaaaacaccc agcttcagaa tgagaagctc tacctgtact
     5701 acctgcagaa cggcagggac atgtacgtgg atcaggaact ggacatcaat cggctctccg
     5761 actacgacgt ggatgctatc gtgccccagt cttttctcaa agatgattct attgataata
     5821 aagtgttgac aagatccgat aaaaatagag ggaagagtga taacgtcccc tcagaagaag
     5881 ttgtcaagaa aatgaaaaat tattggcggc agctgctgaa cgccaaactg atcacacaac
     5941 ggaagttcga taatctgact aaggctgaac gaggtggcct gtctgagttg gataaagccg
     6001 gcttcatcaa aaggcagctt gttgagacac gccagatcac caagcacgtg gcccaaattc
     6061 tcgattcacg catgaacacc aagtacgatg aaaatgacaa actgattcga gaggtgaaag
     6121 ttattactct gaagtctaag ctggtctcag atttcagaaa ggactttcag ttttataagg
     6181 tgagagagat caacaattac caccatgcgc atgatgccta cctgaatgca gtggtaggca
     6241 ctgcacttat caaaaaatat cccaagcttg aatctgaatt tgtttacgga gactataaag
     6301 tgtacgatgt taggaaaatg atcgcaaagt ctgagcagga aataggcaag gccaccgcta
     6361 agtacttctt ttacagcaat attatgaatt ttttcaagac cgagattaca ctggccaatg
     6421 gagagattcg gaagcgacca cttatcgaaa caaacggaga aacaggagaa atcgtgtggg
     6481 acaagggtag ggatttcgcg acagtccgga aggtcctgtc catgccgcag gtgaacatcg
     6541 ttaaaaagac cgaagtacag accggaggct tctccaagga aagtatcctc ccgaaaagga
     6601 acagcgacaa gctgatcgca cgcaaaaaag attgggaccc caagaaatac ggcggattcg
     6661 attctcctac agtcgcttac agtgtactgg ttgtggccaa agtggagaaa gggaagtcta
     6721 aaaaactcaa aagcgtcaag gaactgctgg gcatcacaat catggagcga tcaagcttcg
     6781 aaaaaaaccc catcgacttt ctcgaggcga aaggatataa agaggtcaaa aaagacctca
     6841 tcattaagct tcccaagtac tctctctttg agcttgaaaa cggccggaaa cgaatgctcg
     6901 ctagtgcggg cgagctgcag aaaggtaacg agctggcact gccctctaaa tacgttaatt
     6961 tcttgtatct ggccagccac tatgaaaagc tcaaagggtc tcccgaagat aatgagcaga
     7021 agcagctgtt cgtggaacaa cacaaacact accttgatga gatcatcgag caaataagcg
     7081 aattctccaa aagagtgatc ctcgccgacg ctaacctcga taaggtgctt tctgcttaca
     7141 ataagcacag ggataagccc atcagggagc aggcagaaaa cattatccac ttgtttactc
     7201 tgaccaactt gggcgcgcct gcagccttca agtacttcga caccaccata gacagaaagc
     7261 ggtacacctc tacaaaggag gtcctggacg ccacactgat tcatcagtca attacggggc
     7321 tctatgaaac aagaatcgac ctctctcagc tcggtggaga cagcagggct gaccccaaga
     7381 agaagaggaa ggtgtgatct cttctcgagt catgtaatta gttatgtcac gcttacattc
     7441 acgccctccc cccacatccg ctctaaccga aaaggaagga gttagacaac ctgaagtcta
     7501 ggtccctatt tattttttta tagttatgtt agtattaaga acgttattta tatttcaaat
     7561 ttttcttttt tttctgtaca gacgcgtgta cgcatgtaac attatactga aaaccttgct
     7621 tgagaaggtt ttgggacgct cgaaggcttt aatttgcggc cggtacccaa ttcgccctat
     7681 agtgagtcgt attacgcgcg ctcactggcc gtcgttttac aacgtcgtga ctgggaaaac
     7741 cctggcgtta cccaacttaa tcgccttgca gcacatcccc ctttcgccag ctggcgtaat
     7801 agcgaagagg cccgcaccga tcgcccttcc caacagttgc gcagcctgaa tggcgaatgg
     7861 cgcgnnnnnn nnnnnnnnnn nnnnnnnnnn nnnnnnnnnn nnnnnnnnnn nnnnnnnnnn
     7921 nnnnnnnnnn nnnnnnnnnn nnnnnnnnnn nnnnnnnnnn nnnnnnnnnn nnnnnnnnnn
     7981 nnnnnnnncn nnnnnnnnnn nnnnnnnnnn nnnnnnnnnn nnnnnnnnnn nnnnnnnnnn
     8041 nnnnnnnnnn nnnnnnnnnn nnnnnnnnnn nnnnnnnnnn annnnnnnnn nnnnnnnnnn
     8101 nnnnnnnnnn nnnnnnnnnn nnnnnnnnnn cctttgacgt tggagtccac gttctttaat
     8161 agtggactct tgttccaaac tggaacaaca ctcaacccta tctcggtcta ttcttttgat
     8221 ttataaggga ttttgccgat ttcggcctat tggttaaaaa atgagctgat ttaacaaaaa
     8281 tttaacgcga attttaacaa aatattaacg tttacaattt cctgatgcgg tattttctcc
     8341 ttacgcatct gtgcggtatt tcacaccgca tatcgacggt cgaggagaac ttctagtata
     8401 tccacatacc taatattatt gccttattaa aaatggaatc ccaacaatta catcaaaatc
     8461 cacattctct tcaaaatcaa ttgtcctgta cttccttgtt catgtgtgtt caaaaacgtt
     8521 atatttatag gataattata ctctatttct caacaagtaa ttggttgttt ggccgagcgg
     8581 tctaaggcgc ctgattcaag aaatatcttg accgcagtta actgtgggaa tactcaggta
     8641 tcgtaagatg caagagttcg aatctcttag caaccattat ttttttcctc aacataacga
     8701 gaacacacag gggcgctatc gcacagaatc aaattcgatg actggaaatt ttttgttaat
     8761 ttcagaggtc gcctgacgca tatacctttt tcaactgaaa aattgggaga aaaaggaaag
     8821 gtgagaggcc ggaaccggct tttcatatag aatagagaag cgttcatgac taaatgcttg
     8881 catcacaata cttgaagttg acaatattat ttaaggacct attgtttttt ccaataggtg
     8941 gttagcaatc gtcttacttt ctaacttttc ttacctttta catttcagca atatatatat
     9001 atatttcaag gatataccat tctaatgtct gcccctatgt ctgcccctaa gaagatcgtc
     9061 gttttgccag gtgaccacgt tggtcaagaa atcacagccg aagccattaa ggttcttaaa
     9121 gctatttctg atgttcgttc caatgtcaag ttcgatttcg aaaatcattt aattggtggt
     9181 gctgctatcg atgctacagg tgtcccactt ccagatgagg cgctggaagc ctccaagaag
     9241 gttgatgccg ttttgttagg tgctgtgggt ggtcctaaat ggggtaccgg tagtgttaga
     9301 cctgaacaag gtttactaaa aatccgtaaa gaacttcaat tgtacgccaa cttaagacca
     9361 tgtaactttg catccgactc tcttttagac ttatctccaa tcaagccaca atttgctaaa
     9421 ggtactgact tcgttgttgt cagagaatta gtgggaggta tttactttgg taagagaaag
     9481 gaagacgatg gtgatggtgt cgcttgggat agtgaacaat acaccgttcc agaagtgcaa
     9541 agaatcacaa gaatggccgc tttcatggcc ctacaacatg agccaccatt gcctatttgg
     9601 tccttggata aagctaatgt tttggcctct tcaagattat ggagaaaaac tgtggaggaa
     9661 accatcaaga acgaattccc tacattgaag gttcaacatc aattgattga ttctgccgcc
     9721 atgatcctag ttaagaaccc aacccaccta aatggtatta taatcaccag caacatgttt
     9781 ggtgatatca tctccgatga agcctccgtt atcccaggtt ccttgggttt gttgccatct
     9841 gcgtccttgg cctctttgcc agacaagaac accgcatttg gtttgtacga accatgccac
     9901 ggttctgctc cagatttgcc aaagaataag gtcaacccta tcgccactat cttgtctgct
     9961 gcaatgatgt tgaaattgtc attgaacttg cctgaagaag gtaaggccat tgaagatgca
    10021 gttaaaaagg ttttggatgc aggtatcaga actggtgatt taggtggttc caacagtacc
    10081 accgaagtcg gtgatgctgt cgccgaagaa gttaagaaaa tccttgctta aaaagattct
    10141 ctttttttat gatatttgta cataaacttt ataaatgaaa ttcataatag aaacgacacg
    10201 aaattacaaa atggaatatg ttcatagggt agacgaaact atatacgcaa tctacataca
    10261 tttatcaaga aggagaaaaa ggaggatgta aaggaataca ggtaagcaaa ttgatactaa
    10321 tggctcaacg tgataaggaa aaagaattgc actttaacat taatattgac aaggaggagg
    10381 gcaccacaca aaaagttagg tgtaacagaa aatcatgaaa ctatgattcc taatttatat
    10441 attggaggat tttctctaaa aaaaaaaaaa tacaacaaat aaaaaacact caatgacctg
    10501 accatttgat ggagtttaag tcaatacctt cttgaaccat ttcccataat ggtgaaagtt
    10561 ccctcaagaa ttttactctg tcagaaacgg ccttacgacg tagtcgatat ggtgcactct
    10621 cagtacaatc tgctctgatg ccgcatagtt aagccagccc cgacacccgc caacacccgc
    10681 tgacgcgccc tgacgggctt gtctgctccc ggcatccgct tacagacaag ctgtgaccgt
    10741 ctccgggagc tgcatgtgtc agaggttttc accgtcatca ccgaaacgcg cga
//
