[The description below was written by a language model from this plasmid's Addgene catalogue record and the feature table of its GenBank file.]
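Description:
pRS415_pGal-nCas9(H840A) is a 10.8 kb yeast expression plasmid built on the pRS415 shuttle backbone for galactose-inducible production of a Cas9 nickase in Saccharomyces cerevisiae. In yeast it is maintained through a CEN6/ARS element, which gives stable, low-copy centromeric segregation, and it is selected by LEU2 complementation of leucine auxotrophy. In E. coli it replicates from a high-copy ColE1/pUC-type origin under ampicillin selection through the bla gene. The backbone also carries an f1 phage origin. Remnants of the pBluescript-style cloning region, namely the lac promoter and operator, T3 and T7 promoters and M13 primer sites, flank the expression cassette.

The payload is the Streptococcus pyogenes Cas9 coding sequence carrying the H840A substitution. This mutation inactivates the HNH catalytic domain, so the guide-RNA-directed enzyme makes single-strand nicks rather than double-strand breaks. The open reading frame is followed by an SV40 large T antigen nuclear localization signal and terminated by the CYC1 terminator. The catalogue entry gives the promoter as GAL1. The feature table does not annotate the promoter itself, but it places a GAL1 promoter primer site just upstream of the Cas9 start, consistent with that assignment. GAL1 control allows expression to be switched on with galactose. No guide RNA cassette is annotated, so a guide would need to be supplied from a separate construct.

The cassette was assembled by Gibson cloning and derives in part from an earlier deposited yeast Cas9 plasmid. It comes from work on targeted nucleotide editing that combines CRISPR components with vertebrate adaptive immune system components. The record does not state the plasmid's specific role in that study beyond expressing the nickase in yeast.
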