Addgene plasmid #79616: pRS415_pGal-nCas9(H840A)
Purpose: Expresses nCas9(H840A) in yeast cells
Depositing lab: Akihiko Kondo. Depositing organization: Kobe University. Publication: Targeted nucleotide editing using hybrid prokaryotic and vertebrate adaptive immune systems. Nishida K, Arazoe T, Yachie N, Banno S, Kakimoto M, Tabata M, Mochizuki M, Miyabe A, Araki M, Hara KY, Shimatani Z, Kondo A. Science. 2016 Aug 4. pii: aaf8729. 10.1126/science.aaf8729 PubMed 27492474.
Backbone
  Vector backbone: pRS415
  Backbone size w/o insert (bp): 6000
  Total vector size (bp): 10793
  Vector type: Yeast Expression
  Selectable markers: LEU2
Growth in bacteria
  Bacterial resistance: Ampicillin, 100 μg/mL
  Growth temperature: 37°C
  Growth strain: DH5alpha
  Copy number: High Copy
Gene/Insert
  Gene/Insert name: SpCas9
  Species: Streptococcus pyogenes
  Mutation: H840A for nickase Cas9
  Promoter: pGal1
  Cloning method: Gibson Cloning
  Sequencing primers: 5′ caggaaacagctatgac; 3′ gtaaaacgacggccagt
Resource information
  A portion of this plasmid was derived from a plasmid made by: This is derived from Addgene plasmid ID43804.
Terms and licenses: Academic/Nonprofit Terms; Industry Terms: Not Available to Industry
How to cite: pRS415_pGal-nCas9(H840A) was a gift from Akihiko Kondo (Addgene plasmid # 79616 ; http://n2t.net/addgene:79616 ; RRID:Addgene_79616)
