>Addgene plasmid #79616 | pRS415_pGal-nCas9(H840A) | addgene partial sequence | sequence record 152895 | Leu2-F 5'-atgctgtcgccgaagaag-3'
TTTATGATATTTGTACATAAACTTTATAAATGAAATTCATAATAGAAACGACACGAAATTACAAAATGGA
ATATGTTCATAGGGTAGACGAAACTATATACGCAATCTACATACATTTATCAAGAAGGAGAAAAAGGAGG
ATGTAAAGGAATACAGGTAAGCAAATTGATACTAATGGCTCAACGTGATAAGGAAAAAGAATTGCACTTT
AACATTAATATTGACAAGGAGGAGGGCACCACACAAAAAGTTAGGTGTAACAGAAAATCATGAAACTATG
ATTCCTAATTTATATATTGGAGGATTTTCTCTAAAAAAAAAAAAATACAACAAATAAAAAACACTCAATG
ACCTGACCATTTGATGGAGTTTAAGTCAATACCTTCTTGAACCATTTCCCATAATGGTGAAAGTTCCCTC
AAGAATTTTACTCTGTCAGAAACGGCCTTAACGACGTAGTCGATATGGTGCACTCTCAGTACAATCTGCT
CTGATGCCGCATAGTTAAGCCAGCCCCGACACCCGCCAACACCCGCTGACGCGCCCTGACGGGCTTGTCT
GCTCCCGGCATCCGCTTACAGACAAGCTGTGACCGTCTCCGGGAGCTGCATGTGTCAGAGGTTTTCACCG
TCATCACCGAAACGCGCGAGACGAAAGGGCCTCGTGATACGCCTATTTTTATAGGTTAATGTCATGATAA
TAATGGTTTCTTAGGACGGATCGCTTGCCTGTAACTTACACGCGCCTCGTATCTTTTAATGATGGAATAA
TTTGGGAATTTACTCTGTGTTTATTTATTTTTATGTTTTGTATTTGGATTTTAGAA
