>Addgene plasmid #79616 | pRS415_pGal-nCas9(H840A) | addgene partial sequence | sequence record 158429 | M13-Rev 5'-CAGGAAACAGCTATGACC-3'
CTCACTAAAGGGAACAAAAGCTGGAGCTCGTGACAGCCCTCCGAAGGAAGACTCTCCTCCGTGCGTCCTC
GTCTTCACCGGTCGCGTTCCTGAAACGCAGATGTGCCTCGCGCCGCACTGCTCCGAACAATAAAGATTCT
ACAATACTAGCTTTTATGGTTATGAAGAGGAAAAATTGGCAGTAACCTGGCCCCACAAACCTTCAAATGA
ACGAATCAAATTAACAACCATAGGATGATAATGCGATTAGTTTTTTAGCCTTATTTCTGGGGTAATTAAT
CAGCGAAGCGATGATTTTTGATCTATTAACGGATATATAAATGCAAAAACTGCATAACCACTTTAACTAA
TACTTTCAACATTTTCGGTTTGTATTACTTCTTATTCAAATGTAATAAAAGTATCAACAAAAAATTGTTA
ATATACCTCTATACTTTAACGTCAAGGAGAAAAAACCCCGGATTCTAGAACTAGTGGATCCCCCGGGAAA
AAAATGGACAAGAAGTACTCCATTGGGCTCGATATCGGCACAAACAGCGTCGGTTGGGCCGTCATTACGG
ACGAGTACAAGGTGCCGAGCAAAAAATTCAAAGTTCTGGGCAATACCGATCGCCACAGCATAAAGAAGAA
CCTCATTGGCGCCCTCCTGTTCGACTCCGGGGAGACGGCCGAAGCCACGCGGCTCAAAAGAACAGCACGG
CGCAGATATACCCGCAGAAAGAATCGGATCTGCTACCTGCAGGAGATCTTTAGTAATGAGATGGCTAAGG
TGGATGACTCTTTCTTCCATAGGCTGGAGG
