>Addgene plasmid #79616 | pRS415_pGal-nCas9(H840A) | addgene partial sequence | sequence record 158430 | hdCas9-R2 5'-CCGGCTTTATCCAACTCAGAC-3'
CTTAGTCAGATTATCGAACTTCCGTTGTGTGATCAGTTTGGCGTTCAGCAGCTGCCGCCAATAATTTTTC
ATTTTCTTGACAACTTCTTCTGAGGGGACGTTATCACTCTTCCCTCTATTTTTATCGGATCTTGTCAACA
CTTTATTATCAATAGAATCATCTTTGAGAAAAGACTGGGGCACGATAGCATCCACGTCGTAGTCGGAGAG
CCGATTGATGTCCAGTTCCTGATCCACGTACATGTCCCTGCCGTTCTGCAGGTAGTACAGGTAGAGCTTC
TCATTCTGAAGCTGGGTGTTTTCAACTGGGTGTTCCTTAAGGATTTGGGACCCCAGTTCTTTTATACCCT
CTTCAATCCTCTTCATCCTTTCCCTACTGTTCTTCTGTCCCTTCTGGGTAGTTTGGTTCTCTCGGGCCAT
CTCGATAACGATATTCTCGGGCTTATGCCTTCCCATTACTTTGACGAGTTCATCCACGACCTTAACGGTC
TGCAGTATTCCCTTTTTGATAGCTGGGCTACCTGCAAGATTAGCGATGTGCTCGTGAAGACTGTCCCCCT
GGCCAGAAACTTGTGCTTTCTGGATGTCCTCCTTAAAGGTGAGAGAGTCATCATGGATCAACTGCATGAA
GTTCCGGTTGGCAAATCCATCGGACTTAAGAAAATCCAGGATTGTCTTTCCACTCTGCTTGTCTCGGATC
CCATTGATCAGTTTTCTTGACAGCCGCCCCCATCCTGTATATCGGCGCCTCTTGAGCTGTTTCATGACTT
